Addgene plasmid #117004: pFS_0392_pET30-RT-CRISPR_Eubacterium_saburreum_DSM_3986_ARRAY_2_RC
Purpose: Expresses EsRT-Cas1-Cas2 under pT7lac promoter, encodes EsCRISPR array 2 RC, compatible with SENECA acquisition readout
Depositing lab: Randall Platt. Depositing organization: ETH Zurich (Swiss Federal Institute of Technology). Publication: Transcriptional recording by CRISPR spacer acquisition from RNA. Schmidt F, Cherepkova MY, Platt RJ. Nature. 2018 Oct;562(7727):380-385. doi: 10.1038/s41586-018-0569-1. Epub 2018 Oct 3. PubMed 30283135.
Backbone
  Vector backbone: pET30b+
  Backbone manufacturer: Novagen
  Vector type: Bacterial Expression
Growth in bacteria
  Bacterial resistance: Kanamycin, 50 μg/mL
  Growth temperature: 37°C
  Growth strain: Stbl3
  Copy number: Low Copy
Gene/Insert
  Gene/Insert name: Eubacterium saburreum RT-Cas1-Cas2
  Species: Synthetic
  Promoter: T7
  Cloning method: Restriction Enzyme; 5′ cloning site Unknown (unknown if destroyed); 3′ cloning site Unknown (unknown if destroyed)
  Sequencing primers: 5′ T7; 3′ T7-term
Terms and licenses: Academic/Nonprofit Terms; Industry Terms: Not Available to Industry
Depositor comments: Please see the annotated GenBank file and the additional image file for the location of specific features in the sequence of this plasmid.
How to cite: pFS_0392_pET30-RT-CRISPR_Eubacterium_saburreum_DSM_3986_ARRAY_2_RC was a gift from Randall Platt (Addgene plasmid # 117004 ; http://n2t.net/addgene:117004 ; RRID:Addgene_117004)
