[The description below was written by a language model from this plasmid's Addgene catalogue record and pLannotate feature annotations shown in this document.]
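Description:
pFS_0392_pET30-RT-CRISPR_Eubacterium_saburreum_DSM_3986_ARRAY_2_RC is a 7.3 kb bacterial expression plasmid built on the Novagen pET30b+ backbone. It is maintained in E. coli through a ColE1/pBR322-type origin accompanied by the bom mobility region and the rop gene, which holds it at low copy number, and it is selected with kanamycin through the aph(3')-Ia resistance gene. A fragment of the M13/f1 phage origin and remnants of the pBR322 tetracycline resistance gene are also detected as backbone residue.

The payload is a synthetic version of the Eubacterium saburreum CRISPR adaptation module, a reverse transcriptase–Cas1 fusion together with Cas2. It is driven by a T7 promoter with an adjacent lac operator (T7lac) and closed by the T7 terminator. The plasmid-borne lacI gene supplies the repressor, so expression depends on T7 RNA polymerase in the host and is inducible with IPTG. The automated annotation does not label the Cas coding sequences themselves. It does mark a T7 gene 10 ribosome binding site just downstream of the operator and a second, partial one nearly 2 kb further on, which is consistent with separately translated open reading frames in the unannotated interval. According to the catalogue entry, the plasmid also carries E. saburreum CRISPR array 2 in reverse-complement orientation, but its position is not identified in the feature table.

RT-Cas1–Cas2 complexes can integrate new spacers derived from RNA into a CRISPR array. This construct is intended for recording transcriptional events in bacteria through such acquisition, and the array is designed to be compatible with the SENECA method for reading out newly acquired spacers.
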