Features (pLannotate 1.2.2; 18 found; start..end, strand, type, name):
    198..311     +  rep_origin     M13 ori (fragment): M13 bacteriophage origin of replication; arrow indicates direction of (+) strand synthesis
    337..394     +  promoter       AmpR promoter (fragment): bla
    403..1218    -  CDS            KanR: aminoglycoside phosphotransferase; aph(3')-Ia; confers resistance to kanamycin in bacteria or G418 (Geneticin®) in eukaryotes
   1340..1928    +  rep_origin     ori: high-copy-number ColE1/pMB1/pBR322/pUC origin of replication
   2114..2253    -  misc_feature   bom: basis of mobility region from pBR322
   2355..2546    -  CDS            rop: Rop protein, which maintains plasmids at low copy number; rop
   2563..2943    +  CDS            YPB1_ECOLX: Protein predicted: Swiss-Prot protein existence level 4. From Escherichia coli.
   3015..3306    -  CDS            TcR (fragment): tetracycline efflux protein; tet; confers resistance to tetracycline
   3321..3342    -  protein_bind   CAP binding site: CAP binding activates transcription in the presence of cAMP. E. coli catabolite activator protein
   3355..4437    -  CDS            lacI: lac repressor; lacI; The lac repressor binds to the lac operator to inhibit transcription in E. coli. This inhibition can be relieved by adding lactose or isopropyl-β-D-thiogalactopyranoside (IPTG).
   4438..4515    -  promoter       lacI promoter: lacI
   4523..4802    -  CDS            TcR (fragment): tetracycline efflux protein; tet; confers resistance to tetracycline
   4828..4846    +  promoter       T7 promoter: promoter for bacteriophage T7 RNA polymerase
   4847..4871    +  protein_bind   lac operator: The lac repressor binds to the lac operator to inhibit transcription in E. coli. This inhibition can be relieved by adding lactose or isopropyl-β-D-thiogalactopyranoside (IPTG). lac repressor encoded by lacI
   4886..4908    +  RBS            RBS: efficient ribosome binding site from bacteriophage T7 gene 10 (Olins and Rangwala, 1989)
   6842..6859    +  RBS            RBS (fragment): efficient ribosome binding site from bacteriophage T7 gene 10 (Olins and Rangwala, 1989)
   7139..7188    +  CDS            SET1 (fragment): solubility-enhancement tag derived from T7 phage gene 10B
   7196..7243    +  terminator     T7 terminator: transcription terminator for bacteriophage T7 RNA polymerase
>Addgene plasmid #117004 | pFS_0392_pET30-RT-CRISPR_Eubacterium_saburreum_DSM_3986_ARRAY_2_RC | addgene full sequence | sequence record 226996 | Addgene NGS Result
CCAGGTGAACACTGAACGTTGCTCATGTGTAAGGTATTTTCGGATGGTTTTCATCACCTTGGGATCTCGC
TTAGCCTTAACATCATATGTGATAATGACGAACATCTCTTCCTCCTTGTATTTTGATTTTAGTATTCCAA
CCTGGTGAATATAGGTGTTTCCATTCCTTATAGGTAAGGTACTTACGTCCCGCGGCCGCTATTCTTTTGA
TTTATAAGGGATTTTGCCGATTTCGGCCTATTGGTTAAAAAATGAGCTGATTTAACAAAAATTTAACGCG
AATTTTAACAAAATATTAACGCTTACAATTTAGGTGGCACTTTTCGGGGAAATGTGCGCGGAACCCCTAT
TTGTTTATTTTTCTAAATACATTCAAATATGTATCCGCTCATGAATTAATTCTTAGAAAAACTCATCGAG
CATCAAATGAAACTGCAATTTATTCATATCAGGATTATCAATACCATATTTTTGAAAAAGCCGTTTCTGT
AATGAAGGAGAAAACTCACCGAGGCAGTTCCATAGGATGGCAAGATCCTGGTATCGGTCTGCGATTCCGA
CTCGTCCAACATCAATACAACCTATTAATTTCCCCTCGTCAAAAATAAGGTTATCAAGTGAGAAATCACC
ATGAGTGACGACTGAATCCGGTGAGAATGGCAAAAGTTTATGCATTTCTTTCCAGACTTGTTCAACAGGC
CAGCCATTACGCTCGTCATCAAAATCACTCGCATCAACCAAACCGTTATTCATTCGTGATTGCGCCTGAG
CGAGACGAAATACGCGATCGCTGTTAAAAGGACAATTACAAACAGGAATCGAATGCAACCGGCGCAGGAA
CACTGCCAGCGCATCAACAATATTTTCACCTGAATCAGGATATTCTTCTAATACCTGGAATGCTGTTTTC
CCGGGGATCGCAGTGGTGAGTAACCATGCATCATCAGGAGTACGGATAAAATGCTTGATGGTCGGAAGAG
GCATAAATTCCGTCAGCCAGTTTAGTCTGACCATCTCATCTGTAACATCATTGGCAACGCTACCTTTGCC
ATGTTTCAGAAACAACTCTGGCGCATCGGGCTTCCCATACAATCGATAGATTGTCGCACCTGATTGCCCG
ACATTATCGCGAGCCCATTTATACCCATATAAATCAGCATCCATGTTGGAATTTAATCGCGGCCTAGAGC
AAGACGTTTCCCGTTGAATATGGCTCATAACACCCCTTGTATTACTGTTTATGTAAGCAGACAGTTTTAT
TGTTCATGACCAAAATCCCTTAACGTGAGTTTTCGTTCCACTGAGCGTCAGACCCCGTAGAAAAGATCAA
AGGATCTTCTTGAGATCCTTTTTTTCTGCGCGTAATCTGCTGCTTGCAAACAAAAAAACCACCGCTACCA
GCGGTGGTTTGTTTGCCGGATCAAGAGCTACCAACTCTTTTTCCGAAGGTAACTGGCTTCAGCAGAGCGC
AGATACCAAATACTGTCCTTCTAGTGTAGCCGTAGTTAGGCCACCACTTCAAGAACTCTGTAGCACCGCC
TACATACCTCGCTCTGCTAATCCTGTTACCAGTGGCTGCTGCCAGTGGCGATAAGTCGTGTCTTACCGGG
TTGGACTCAAGACGATAGTTACCGGATAAGGCGCAGCGGTCGGGCTGAACGGGGGGTTCGTGCACACAGC
CCAGCTTGGAGCGAACGACCTACACCGAACTGAGATACCTACAGCGTGAGCTATGAGAAAGCGCCACGCT
TCCCGAAGGGAGAAAGGCGGACAGGTATCCGGTAAGCGGCAGGGTCGGAACAGGAGAGCGCACGAGGGAG
CTTCCAGGGGGAAACGCCTGGTATCTTTATAGTCCTGTCGGGTTTCGCCACCTCTGACTTGAGCGTCGAT
TTTTGTGATGCTCGTCAGGGGGGCGGAGCCTATGGAAAAACGCCAGCAACGCGGCCTTTTTACGGTTCCT
GGTCTTTTGCTGGCCTTTTGCTCACATGTTCTTTCCTGCGTTATCCCCTGATTCTGTGGATAACCGTATT
ACCGCCTTTGAGTGAGCTGATACCGCTCGCCGCAGCCGAACGACCGAGCGCAGCGAGTCAGTGAGCGAGG
AAGCGGAAGAGCGCCTGATGCGGTATTTTCTCCTTACGCATCTGTGCGGTATTTCACACCGCAATGGTGC
ACTCTCAGTACAATCTGCTCTGATGCCGCATAGTTAAGCCAGTATACACTCCGCTATCGCTACGTGACTG
GGTCATGGCTGCGCCCCGACACCCGCCAACACCCGCTGACGCGCCCTGACGGGCTTGTCTGCTCCCGGCA
TCCGCTTACAGACAAGCTGTGACCGTCTCCGGGAGCTGCATGTGTCAGAGGTTTTCACCGTCATCACCGA
AACGCGCGAGGCAGCTGCGGTAAAGCTCATCAGCGTGGTCGTGAAGCGATTCACAGATGTCTGCCTGTTC
ATCCGCGTCCAGCTCGTTGAGTTTCTCCAGAAGCGTTAATGTCTGGCTTCTGATAAAGCGGGCCATGTTA
AGGGCGGTTTTTTCCTGTTTGGTCACTGATGCCTCCGTGTAAGGGGGATTTCTGTTCATGGGGGTAATGA
TACCGATGAAACGAGAGAGGATGCTCACGATACGGGTTACTGATGATGAACATGCCCGGTTACTGGAACG
TTGTGAGGGTAAACAACTGGCGGTATGGATGCGGCGGGACCAGAGAAAAATCACTCAGGGTCAATGCCAG
CGCTTCGTTAATACAGATGTAGGTGTTCCACAGGGTAGCCAGCAGCATCCTGCGATGCAGATCCGGAACA
TAATGGTGCAGGGCGCTGACTTCCGCGTTTCCAGACTTTACGAAACACGGAAACCGAAGATCATTCATGT
TGTTGCTCAGGTCGCAGACGTTTTGCAGCAGCAGTCGCTTCACGTTCGCTCGCGTATCGGTGATTCATTC
TGCTAACCAGTAAGGCAACCCCGCCAGCCTAGCCGGGTCCTCAACGACAGGAGCACGATCATGCGCACCC
GTGGGGCCGCCATGCCGGCGATAATGGCCTGCTTCTCGCCGAAACGTTTGGTGGCGGGACCAGTGACGAA
GGCTTGAGCGAGGGCGTGCAAGATTCCGAATACCGCAAGCGACAGGCCGATCATCGTCGCGCTCCAGCGA
AAGCGGTCCTCGCCGAAAATGACCCAGAGCGCTGCCGGCACCTGTCCTACGAGTTGCATGATAAAGAAGA
TAGTCATAAGTGCGGCGACGATAGTCATGCCCCGCGCCCACCGGAAGGAGCTGACTGGGTTGAAGGCTCT
CAAGGGCATCGGTCGAGATCCCGGTGCCTAATGAGTGAGCTAACTTACATTAATTGCGTTGCGCTCACTG
CCCGCTTTCCAGTCGGGAAACCTGTCGTGCCAGCTGCATTAATGAATCGGCCAACGCGCGGGGAGAGGCG
GTTTGCGTATTGGGCGCCAGGGTGGTTTTTCTTTTCACCAGTGAGACGGGCAACAGCTGATTGCCCTTCA
CCGCCTGGCCCTGAGAGAGTTGCAGCAAGCGGTCCACGCTGGTTTGCCCCAGCAGGCGAAAATCCTGTTT
GATGGTGGTTAACGGCGGGATATAACATGAGCTATCTTCGGTATCGTCGTATCCCACTACCGAGATGTCC
GCACCAACGCGCAGCCCGGACTCGGTAATGGCGCGCATTGCGCCCAGCGCCATCTGATCGTTGGCAACCA
GCATCGCAGTGGGAACGATGCCCTCATTCAGCATTTGCATGGTTTGTTGAAAACCGGACATGGCACTCCA
GTCGCCTTCCCGTTCCGCTATCGGCTGAATTTGATTGCGAGTGAGATATTTATGCCAGCCAGCCAGACGC
AGACGCGCCGAGACAGAACTTAATGGGCCCGCTAACAGCGCGATTTGCTGGTGACCCAATGCGACCAGAT
GCTCCACGCCCAGTCGCGTACCATCTTCATGGGAGAAAATAATACTGTTGATGGGTGTCTGGTCAGAGAC
ATCAAGAAATAACGCCGGAACATTAGTGCAGGCAGCTTCCACAGCAATGGCATCCTGGTCATCCAGCGGA
TAGTTAATGATCAGCCCACTGACGCGTTGCGCGAGAAGATTGTGCACCGCCGCTTTACAGGCTTCGACGC
CGCTTCGTTCTACCATCGACACCACCACGCTGGCACCCAGTTGATCGGCGCGAGATTTAATCGCCGCGAC
AATTTGCGACGGCGCGTGCAGGGCCAGACTGGAGGTGGCAACGCCAATCAGCAACGACTGTTTGCCCGCC
AGTTGTTGTGCCACGCGGTTGGGAATGTAATTCAGCTCCGCCATCGCCGCTTCCACTTTTTCCCGCGTTT
TCGCAGAAACGTGGCTGGCCTGGTTCACCACGCGGGAAACGGTCTGATAAGAGACACCGGCATACTCTGC
GACATCGTATAACGTTACTGGTTTCACATTCACCACCCTGAATTGACTCTCTTCCGGGCGCTATCATGCC
ATACCGCGAAAGGTTTTGCGCCATTCGATGGTGTCCGGGATCTCGACGCTCTCCCTTATGCGACTCCTGC
ATTAGGAAGCAGCCCAGTAGTAGGTTGAGGCCGTTGAGCACCGCCGCCGCAAGGAATGGTGCATGCAAGG
AGATGGCGCCCAACAGTCCCCCGGCCACGGGGCCTGCCACCATACCCACGCCGAAACAAGCGCTCATGAG
CCCGAAGTGGCGAGCCCGATCTTCCCCATCGGTGATGTCGGCGATATAGGCGCCAGCAACCGCACCTGTG
GCGCCGGTGATGCCGGCCACGATGCGTCCGGCGTAGAGGATCGAGATCGATCTCGATCCCGCGAAATTAA
TACGACTCACTATAGGGGAATTGTGAGCGGATAACAATTCCCCTCTAGAAATAATTTTGTTTAACTTTAA
GAAGGAGATATACATATGAAGAAACTGACTATGGAAGATATCTTCATATCCGAGCAAATCGAGGAAGCCC
TCGATCACCTGTCTACTAAGAAGGACACATGCGGTATTGACGGTTTGTACTTGTCCGAGCTTAGGGACGA
CTGGAACATCAACGGTGAGAGGTACTTGTCCCTCTTGCGTAAGGGGAAATATAAGCCGGGTATCGTGCAG
ATTTACGAGATTGTTAACTACACCGGGAAGCGTAGATCCATTTCCTCTTTTAATTCCATAGATAGGCTAG
TCCTGAGATGCCTTGCTACAAGTCTGGAGAAGTACTACGACTCGATCTTCTCTAGCTCCTCGTTCGCTTT
CCGACCAGGGCTCGGGGTGGACAAAGCAGTCGCCACGTTCGCCAACAACCTGAACACCGGACTGACCAGG
GTAGCAATCATCGACATCAAACACTACTTCGATTCTATTCCAATCGATCGTTTGGAGATGATACTGAAGC
GAATCATAGACGACAACGTCTTATTGAGTCTATTCCACAACTTACTTTATTGCCGTATCTCTGAGGAGAA
CGTAATCAAGACTAAGTCTAAGGGCATACTCCAGGGATCACCAATATCTCCATTCCTTGGTAACTTGTAC
TTATCTTTACTAGATACACAGCTGGAGTCTATGCACGTATCATTTTGCAGATACTGCGACGACATCGCTA
TGTTCTTCGCTTCTTTCGAGGAAGCTAAGGAAACTTACACTAAGGTCTACGATATCTTGAAGAACGACCT
GGAGATGGACATTAACCCACAGAAGTCAGGGATCTACGAAGGCATCAAGCAGAACTACTTGGGTTATAGT
TTCACTAAGAACAAGAAGGAGCACCAGATCTTAGCTATCAAGAAGAAGAAGGCTCCACCTCAGATTTACC
AGCACTGGTCCACCACCGCAATCCAGAGGGTCGATAGGAATTATCATATCATTAACAACGGTATTCTTAA
CCGTAAGGACTTCACCCTCTTGTTCGAGAACGACAGAGGCAAGAAATATCTCCCTGTTGAAGCCACCGAG
TCCCTAAACGTGTACACAAGTGTAATTTTCTCCTCAGACTTCTTCAAGTACGTAGGCAACAAGAAAATCT
GCGTCAACATCTTTGATAAGTATGGGGAGTTGGCCGGAACTTTCAGTCCACCGGAGTCCCTTCACGGTGG
CCTCACCATGTTAAAACAAGCTGCCATTTACTTGGACGACGAGAAAAGGAAGCTGATCGCCAGGAAATTG
GAAATTGCATCCCTGCATAACATGAGGTCTAATCTGAAGTACTATGAGCGTCACCACTCCTCTGAAAACC
TGAAGGACGGTATTACCTCGTTCTCTGAATACATTACCGCTATGAACGAGGCTACAAACATCGTTATGCT
ATTAACCATTGAGGCACGAGCACGTCAGTTGTATTATTCTCTGTTTCACGAGATCATTTGCGACCCAGCT
TTCGAGTTCACGAAGCGTACCCGTAGGCCACCAAAAGACCCCTTGAATGCCTTAATCTCATTCGGCAACG
TTTTCTTGTATAACAGAATCGCCACGGAAATCCAGAAAACATCGTTGGACATAAGGATCGGGTTCGTTCA
CGCTACAAACAGGCGTAACCAAAGCCTGAACCTAGATATAGCCGACCTATTCAAGCCCCTGATCGTGGAT
AGAGCTATTTTCACCATCATTAACCGACACATGATCCACGCTTCAGAGCACTTCGAGAAAACAGAGGACG
GTGGCATTTACCTCAACAAAGAGGGTAAGCAGATCTTCATTAACGAGTTGGAGAACAAGGTTTATCAGAA
ACAAACAGAGGAGAACAAACCTCGTACCTACGATACTCGTATCCGAGAGGAGATCCACAAGATTTTCCGA
TTAGTTTGTTACGACGAGAAGTATAAGCCATTCAAGTATAACTAACGTACGTTAACTTTAAGAAGGAGAA
CTTAAGATGTTTGTAATCATAACCTACGACGTAAAGGCCAAGAGGGACCCGAAGGTCATGAAAACTATAA
GGAAGTACTTAACCCACGAGCAGAGGTCTGTTTTCGAGGGGCTCATCACGCCCGGTAGATTGAAGCACTT
GAAGGAAGAACTTAAAAGGATTGTGAACGTGTCAGAGGACTGTATCAACATTTACTCCCTGGAAACCCTG
CGTTACAGTAAGAAGGAGTCCATCGGGAAGCAAGTTTACCACGGCAACATCATTTAACTCGAGATCCGGC
TGCTAACAAAGCCCGAAAGGAAGCTGAGTTGGCTGCTGCCACCGCTGAGCAATAACTAGCATAACCCCTT
GGGGCCTCTAAACGGGTCTTGAGGGGTTTTTTGCTGAAAGGAGGAACTATATCCGGATA
